>Addgene plasmid #138569 | pCRISPR-HOT-Clover-BlastR | addgene full sequence | sequence record 274000 | Addgene NGS Result
TGGGAAGGGCGATCGGTGCGGGCCTCTTCGCTATTACGCCAGCTGGCGAAAGGGGGATGTGCTGCAAGGC
GATTAAGTTGGGTAACGCCAGGGTTTTCCCAGTCACGACGTTGTAAAACGACGGCCAGTGAATTCGAGCT
CGGTACCTAATGATAGCTAGCGGGCCAGTACCCAAAAAGCGGGGGGTCTGGTGGCAGTGGAGGGGGATCT
GTGAGCAAGGGCGAGGAGCTGTTCACCGGGGTGGTGCCCATCCTGGTCGAGCTGGACGGCGACGTAAACG
GCCACAAGTTCAGCGTCCGCGGCGAGGGCGAGGGCGATGCCACCAACGGCAAGCTGACCCTGAAGTTCAT
CTGCACCACCGGCAAGCTGCCCGTGCCCTGGCCCACCCTCGTGACCACCTTCGGCTACGGCGTGGCCTGC
TTCAGCCGCTACCCCGACCACATGAAGCAGCACGACTTCTTCAAGTCCGCCATGCCCGAAGGCTACGTCC
AGGAGCGCACCATCTCTTTCAAGGACGACGGTACCTACAAGACCCGCGCCGAGGTGAAGTTCGAGGGCGA
CACCCTGGTGAACCGCATCGAGCTGAAGGGCATCGACTTCAAGGAGGACGGCAACATCCTGGGGCACAAG
CTGGAGTACAACTTCAACAGCCACTACGTCTATATCACGGCCGACAAGCAGAAGAACTGCATCAAGGCTA
ACTTCAAGATCCGCCACAACGTTGAGGACGGCAGCGTGCAGCTCGCCGACCACTACCAGCAGAACACCCC
CATCGGCGACGGCCCCGTGCTGCTGCCCGACAACCACTACCTGAGCCATCAGTCCAAGCTGAGCAAAGAC
CCCAACGAGAAGCGCGATCACATGGTCCTGCTGGAGTTCGTGACCGCCGCCTAAGGCCGCATAACTTCGT
ATAGGATACCTTATACGAAGTTATCTCACCCGGGTAGGGGAGGCGCTTTTCCCAAGGCAGTCTGGAGCAT
GCGCTTTAGCAGCCCCGCTGGGCACTTGGCGCTACACAAGTGGCCTCTGGCCTCGCACACATTCCACATC
CACCGGTAGGCGCCAACCGGCTCCGTTCTTTGGTGGCCCCTTCGCGCCACCTTCTACTCCTCCCCTAGTC
AGGAAGTTCCCCCCCGCCCCGCAGCTCGCGTCGTGCAGGACGTGACAAATGGAAGTAGCACGTCTCACTA
GTCTCGTGCAGATGGACAGCACCGCTGAGCAATGGAAGCGGGTAGGCCTTTGGGGCAGCGGCCAATAGCA
GCTTTGCTCCTTCGCTTTCTGGGCTCAGAGGCTGGGAAGGGGTGGGTCCGGGGGCGGGCTCAGGGGCGGG
CTCAGGGGCGGGGCGGGCGCCCGAAGGTCCTCCGGAGGCCCGGCATTCTGCACGCTTCAAAAGCGCACGT
CTGCCGCGCTGTTCTCCTCTTCCTCATCTCCGGGCCTTTCGACAGCCATCGACGGTACCATGGCCAAGCC
TTTGTCTCAAGAAGAATCCACCCTCATTGAAAGAGCAACGGCTACAATCAACAGCATCCCCATCTCTGAA
GACTACAGCGTCGCCAGCGCAGCTCTCTCTAGCGACGGCCGCATCTTCACTGGTGTCAATGTATATCATT
TTACTGGGGGACCTTGTGCAGAACTCGTGGTGCTGGGCACTGCTGCTGCTGCGGCAGCTGGCAACCTGAC
TTGTATCGTCGCGATCGGAAATGAGAACAGGGGCATCTTGAGCCCCTGCGGACGGTGCCGACAGGTGCTT
CTCGATCTGCATCCTGGGATCAAAGCCATAGTGAAGGACAGTGATGGACAGCCGACGGCAGTTGGGATTC
GTGAATTGCTGCCCTCTGGTTATGTGTGGGAGGGCTGAGGATCCCTGATGTGCCTTCTAGTTGCCAGCCA
TCTGTTGTTTGCCCCTCCCCCGTGCCTTCCTTGACCCTGGAAGGTGCCACTCCCACTGTCCTTTCCTAAT
AAAATGAGGAAATTGCATCGCATTGTCTGAGTAGGTGTCATTCTATTCTGGGGGGTGGGGTGGGGCAGGA
CAGCAAGGGGGAGGATTGGGAAGACAATAGCAGGCATGCTGGGGATGCGGTGGGCTCTATGGCACTTGTT
AATTGCAGCTTATAGCGGCCGCCGCTGATCAGCCTCGACTGTGCCTTCTAGTTGCCAGCCATCTGTTGTT
TGCCCCTCCCCCGTGCCTTCCTTGACCCTGGAAGGTGCCACTCCCACTGTCCTTTCCTAATAAAATGAGG
AAATTGCATCGCATTGTCTGAGTAGGTGTCATTCTATTCTGGGGGGTGGGGTGGGGCAGGACAGCAAGGG
GGAGGATTGGGAAGACAATAGCAGGCATGCTGGGGATGCGGTGGGCTCTATGGACGCGTCAGCAAAAGGC
CAGGAACCGTAAAAAGGCCGCGTTGCTGGCGTTTTTCCATAGGCTCCGCCCCCCTGACGAGCATCACAAA
AATCGACGCTCAAGTCAGAGGTGGCGAAACCCGACAGGACTATAAAGATACCAGGCGTTTCCCCCTGGAA
GCTCCCTCGTGCGCTCTCCTGTTCCGACCCTGCCGCTTACCGGATACCTGTCCGCCTTTCTCCCTTCGGG
AAGCGTGGCGCTTTCTCATAGCTCACGCTGTAGGTATCTCAGTTCGGTGTAGGTCGTTCGCTCCAAGCTG
GGCTGTGTGCACGAACCCCCCGTTCAGCCCGACCGCTGCGCCTTATCCGGTAACTATCGTCTTGAGTCCA
ACCCGGTAAGACACGACTTATCGCCACTGGCAGCAGCCACTGGTAACAGGATTAGCAGAGCGAGGTATGT
AGGCGGTGCTACAGAGTTCTTGAAGTGGTGGCCTAACTACGGCTACACTAGAAGAACAGTATTTGGTATC
TGCGCTCTGCTGAAGCCAGTTACCTTCGGAAAAAGAGTTGGTAGCTCTTGATCCGGCAAACAAACCACCG
CTGGTAGCGGTGGTTTTTTTGTTTGCAAGCAGCAGATTACGCGCAGAAAAAAAGGATCTCAAGAAGATCC
TTTGATCTTTTCTACGGGGTCTGACGCTCAGTGGAACGAAAACTTACGTTAAGGGATTTTGGTCATGAGA
TTATCAAAAAGGATCTTCACCTAGATCCTTTTAAATTAAAAATGAAGTTTTAAATCAATCTAAAGTATAT
ATGAGTAAACTTGGTCTGACAGTTACCAATGCTTAATCAGTGAGGCACCTATCTCAGCGATCTGTCTATT
TCGTTCATCCATAGTTGCCTGACTCCCCGTCGTGTAGATAACTACGATACGGGAGGGCTTACCATCTGGC
CCCAGTGCTGCAATGATACCGCGAGACCCACGCTCACCGGCTCCAGATTTATCAGCAATAAACCAGCCAG
CCGGAAGGGCCGAGCGCAGAAGTGGTCCTGCAACTTTATCCGCCTCCATCCAGTCTATTAATTGTTGCCG
GGAAGCTAGAGTAAGTAGTTCGCCAGTTAATAGTTTGCGCAACGTTGTTGCCATTGCTACAGGCATCGTG
GTGTCACGCTCGTCGTTTGGTATGGCTTCATTCAGCTCCGGTTCCCAACGATCAAGGCGAGTTACATGAT
CCCCCATGTTGTGCAAAAAAGCGGTTAGCTCCTTCGGTCCTCCGATCGTTGTCAGAAGTAAGTTGGCCGC
AGTGTTATCACTCATGGTTATGGCAGCACTGCATAATTCTCTTACTGTCATGCCATCCGTAAGATGCTTT
TCTGTGACTGGTGAGTACTCAACCAAGTCATTCTGAGAATAGTGTATGCGGCGACCGAGTTGCTCTTGCC
CGGCGTCAATACGGGATAATACCGCGCCACATAGCAGAACTTTAAAAGTGCTCATCATTGGAAAACGTTC
TTCGGGGCGAAAACTCTCAAGGATCTTACCGCTGTTGAGATCCAGTTCGATGTAACCCACTCGTGCACCC
AACTGATCTTCAGCATCTTTTACTTTCACCAGCGTTTCTGGGTGAGCAAAAACAGGAAGGCAAAATGCCG
CAAAAAAGGGAATAAGGGCGACACGGAAATGTTGAATACTCATACTCTTCCTTTTTCAATATTATTGAAG
CATTTATCAGGGTTATTGTCTCATGAGCGGATACATATTTGAATGTATTTAGAAAAATAAACAAATAGGG
GTTCCGCGCACATTTCCCCGAAAAGTGCGGTGTGAAATACCGCACAGATGCGTAAGGAGAAAATACCGCA
TCAGGCGCCATTCGCCATTCAGGCTGCGCAACTGT
Features (pLannotate 1.2.2; 12 found; start..end, strand, type, name):
    211..891     +  CDS            mClover3 (fragment): mClover3 is a basic (constitutively fluorescent) green/yellow fluorescent protein published in 2016, derived from Aequorea victoria. It is reported to be a rapidly-maturing monomer with high acid sensitivity.
    901..934     +  protein_bind   loxN: Cre-mediated recombination occurs in the 8-bp core sequence (GTATACCT). loxN sites are compatible with each other, but incompatible with loxP or lox2272 sites. Cre recombinase
    942..1441    +  promoter       PGK promoter: mouse phosphoglycerate kinase 1 promoter
   1460..1856    +  CDS            BSD (fragment): blasticidin S deaminase; Aspergillus terreus BSD; confers resistance to blasticidin
   1869..2092    +  polyA_signal   bGH poly(A) signal: bovine growth hormone polyadenylation signal
   2094..2114    +  polyA_signal   SV40 poly(A) signal (fragment): SV40 polyadenylation signal
   2139..2363    +  polyA_signal   bGH poly(A) signal: bovine growth hormone polyadenylation signal
   2414..3002    -  rep_origin     ori: high-copy-number ColE1/pMB1/pBR322/pUC origin of replication
   3173..4033    -  CDS            AmpR: β-lactamase; bla; confers resistance to ampicillin, carbenicillin, and related antibiotics
   4034..4138    -  promoter       AmpR promoter: bla
   4156..4205    +  misc_feature   bom (fragment): basis of mobility region from pBR322
   4211..133     -  CDS            lacZα (fragment) (across the origin): LacZα fragment of β-galactosidase; lacZ fragment
