[The description below was written by a language model from this plasmid's Addgene catalogue record and pLannotate feature annotations shown in this document.]
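Description:
pCRISPR-HOT-Clover-BlastR is a small (about 4.2 kb) donor plasmid built on a pGEM backbone for CRISPR-based, homology-independent knock-in tagging of endogenous genes. It is propagated in E. coli as a high-copy plasmid through a ColE1/pUC-type origin and is selected with ampicillin via the β-lactamase gene and its native promoter. Remnants of the cloning backbone, a lacZα fragment and a partial bom region, are also annotated.

The payload begins with a green/yellow fluorescent protein coding sequence that the annotation matches to mClover3 (the record calls it Clover). No promoter is annotated upstream of it, which fits its role as a tag that becomes expressed only once it is joined to a target gene in the genome. It is followed by a single annotated loxN site and then an independent selection cassette in which the mouse PGK promoter drives blasticidin S deaminase. This region is terminated by bGH polyadenylation signals, two copies of which are annotated along with a short SV40 poly(A) fragment. Only one loxN site is detected, so the table does not show whether Cre-mediated removal of the selection cassette is intended.

The record describes the plasmid as a universal cleavable donor: it is meant to be linearised by Cas9 inside the cell and captured at a Cas9-cut genomic locus by non-homologous end joining, so no locus-specific homology arms are needed. The cleavage target site is not annotated in the feature table. The associated publication applies this approach to generating knock-in human organoids, and blasticidin resistance allows enrichment of cells carrying the integrated tag.
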