Addgene plasmid #138569: pCRISPR-HOT-Clover-BlastR
Purpose: Universal Cleavable Donor Plasmid for tagging with Clover-BlastR using NHEJ
Depositing lab: Hans Clevers. Depositing organization: Hubrecht Institute. Publication: Fast and efficient generation of knock-in human organoids using homology-independent CRISPR-Cas9 precision genome editing. Artegiani B, Hendriks D, Beumer J, Kok R, Zheng X, Joore I, Chuva de Sousa Lopes S, van Zon J, Tans S, Clevers H. Nat Cell Biol. 2020 Mar;22(3):321-331. doi: 10.1038/s41556-020-0472-5. Epub 2020 Mar 2. PubMed 32123335.
Backbone
  Vector backbone: pGEM
  Vector type: CRISPR
Growth in bacteria
  Bacterial resistance: Ampicillin, 100 μg/mL
  Growth temperature: 37°C
  Growth strain: DH5alpha
  Copy number: High Copy
Gene/Insert
  Gene/Insert name: Clover-BlastR
Terms and licenses: Academic/Nonprofit Terms; Industry Terms: Not Available to Industry
How to cite: pCRISPR-HOT-Clover-BlastR was a gift from Hans Clevers (Addgene plasmid # 138569 ; http://n2t.net/addgene:138569 ; RRID:Addgene_138569)
